>Addgene plasmid #136822 | pEBTetD-SNAP-Cep70 | depositor full sequence | sequence record 264076 | Full Sequence
TTGTACAAAGTGGTGATGGCAGCTAGCGGCGCGCCCGGCCGCGGGGCAGTGCATGTAATCCCTTCAGTTG
GTTGGTACAACTTGCCAACTGGGCCCTGTTCCACATGTGACACGGGGGGGGACCAAACACAAAGGGGTTC
TCTGACTGTAGTTGACATCCTTATAAATGGATGTGCACATTTGCCAACACTGAGTGGCTTTCATCCTGGA
GCAGACTTTGCAGTCTGTGGACTGCAACACAACATTGCCTTTATGTGTAACTCTTGGCTGAAGCTCTTAC
ACCAATGCTGGGGGACATGTACCTCCCAGGGGCCCAGGAAGACTACGGGAGGCTACACCAACGTCAATCA
GAGGGGCCTGTGTAGCTACCGATAAGCGGACCCTCAAGAGGGCATTAGCAATAGTGTTTATAAGGCCCCC
TTGTTAACCCTAAACGGGTAGCATATGCTTCCCGGGTAGTAGTATATACTATCCAGACTAACCCTAATTC
AATAGCATATGTTACCCAACGGGAAGCATATGCTATCGAATTAGGGTTAGTAAAAGGGTCCTAAGGAACA
GCGATATCTCCCACCCCATGAGCTGTCACGGTTTTATTTACATGGGGTCAGGATTCCACGAGGGTAGTGA
ACCATTTTAGTCACAAGGGCAGTGGCTGAAGATCAAGGAGCGGGCAGTGAACTCTCCTGAATCTTCGCCT
GCTTCTTCATTCTCCTTCGTTTAGCTAATAGAATAACTGCTGAGTTGTGAACAGTAAGGTGTATGTGAGG
TGCTCGAAAACAAGGTTTCAGGTGACGCCCCCAGAATAAAATTTGGACGGGGGGTTCAGTGGTGGCATTG
TGCTATGACACCAATATAACCCTCACAAACCCCTTGGGCAATAAATACTAGTGTAGGAATGAAACATTCT
GAATATCTTTAACAATAGAAATCCATGGGGTGGGGACAAGCCGTAAAGACTGGATGTCCATCTCACACGA
ATTTATGGCTATGGGCAACACATAATCCTAGTGCAATATGATACTGGGGTTATTAAGATGTGTCCCAGGC
AGGGACCAAGACAGGTGAACCATGTTGTTACACTCTATTTGTAACAAGGGGAAAGAGAGTGGACGCCGAC
AGCAGCGGACTCCACTGGTTGTCTCTAACACCCCCGAAAATTAAACGGGGCTCCACGCCAATGGGGCCCA
TAAACAAAGACAAGTGGCCACTCTTTTTTTTGAAATTGTGGAGTGGGGGCACGCGTCAGCCCCCACACGC
CGCCCTGCGGTTTTGGACTGTAAAATAAGGGTGTAATAACTTGGCTGATTGTAACCCCGCTAACCACTGC
GGTCAAACCACTTGCCCACAAAACCACTAATGGCACCCCGGGGAATACCTGCATAAGTAGGTGGGCGGGC
CAAGATAGGGGCGCGATTGCTGCGATCTGGAGGACAAATTACACACACTTGCGCCTGAGCGCCAAGCACA
GGGTTGTTGGTCCTCATATTCACGAGGTCGCTGAGAGCACGGTGGGCTAATGTTGCCATGGGTAGCATAT
ACTACCCAAATATCTGGATAGCATATGCTATCCTAATCTATATCTGGGTAGCATAGGCTATCCTAATCTA
TATCTGGGTAGCATATGCTATCCTAATCTATATCTGGGTAGTATATGCTATCCTAATTTATATCTGGGTA
GCATAGGCTATCCTAATCTATATCTGGGTAGCATATGCTATCCTAATCTATATCTGGGTAGTATATGCTA
TCCTAATCTGTATCCGGGTAGCATATGCTATCCTAATAGAGATTAGGGTAGTATATGCTATCCTAATTTA
TATCTGGGTAGCATATACTACCCAAATATCTGGATAGCATATGCTATCCTAATCTATATCTGGGTAGCAT
ATGCTATCCTAATCTATATCTGGGTAGCATAGGCTATCCTAATCTATATCTGGGTAGCATATGCTATCCT
AATCTATATCTGGGTAGTATATGCTATCCTAATTTATATCTGGGTAGCATAGGCTATCCTAATCTATATC
TGGGTAGCATATGCTATCCTAATCTATATCTGGGTAGTATATGCTATCCTAATCTGTATCCGGGTAGCAT
ATGCTATCCTCATGCATATACAGTCAGCATATGATACCCAGTAGTAGAGTGGGAGTGCTATCCTTTGCAT
ATGCCGCCACCTCCCAAGGGGGCGTGAATTTTCGCTGCTTGTCCTTTTCCTGCTGGTTGCTCCCATTCTT
AGGTGAATTTAAGGAGGCCAGGCTAAAGCCGTCGCATGTCTGATTGCTCACCAGGTAAATGTCGCTAATG
TTTTCCAACGCGAGAAGGTGTTGAGCGCGGAGCTGAGTGACGTGACAACATGGGTATGCCCAATTGCCCC
ATGTTGGGAGGACGAAAATGGTGACAAGACAGATGGCCAGAAATACACCAACAGCACGCATGATGTCTAC
TGGGGATTTATTCTTTAGTGCGGGGGAATACACGGCTTTTAATACGATTGAGGGCGTCTCCTAACAAGTT
ACATCACTCCTGCCCTTCCTCACCCTCATCTCCATCACCTCCTTCATCTCCGTCATCTCCGTCATCACCC
TCCGCGGCAGCCCCTTCCACCATAGGTGGAAACCAGGGAGGCAAATCTACTCCATCGTCAAAGCTGCACA
CAGTCACCCTGATATTGCAGGTAGGAGCGGGCTTTGTCATAACAAGGTCCTTAATCGCATCCTTCAAAAC
CTCAGCAAATATATGAGTTTGTAAAAAGACCATGAAATAACAGACAATGGACTCCCTTAGCGGGCCAGGT
TGTGGGCCGGGTCCAGGGGCCATTCCAAAGGGGAGACGACTCAATGGTGTAAGACGACATTGTGGAATAG
CAAGGGCAGTTCCTCGCCTTAGGTTGTAAAGGGAGGTCTTACTACCTCCATATACGAACACACCGGCGAC
CCAAGTTCCTTCGTCGGTAGTCCTTTCTACGTGACTCCTAGCCAGGAGAGCTCTTAAACCTTCTGCAATG
TTCTCAAATTTCGGGTTGGAACCTCCTTGACCACGATGCTTTTCCAAACCACCCTCCTTTTTTGCGCCCT
GCCTCCATCACCCTGACCCCGGGGTCCAGTGCTTGGGCCTTCTCCTGGGTCATCTGCGGGGCCCTGCTCT
ATCGCTCCCGGGGGCACGTCAGGCTCACCATCTGGGCCACCTTCTTGGTGGTATTCAAAATAATCGGCTT
CCCCTACAGGGTGGAAAAATGGCCTTCTACCTGGAGGGGGCCTGCGCGGTGGAGACCCGGATGATGATGA
CTGACTACTGGGACTCCTGGGCCTCTTTTCTCCACGTCCACGACCTCTCCCCCTGGCTCTTTCACGACTT
CCCCCCCTGGCTCTTTCACGTCCTCTACCCCGGCGGCCTCCACTACCTCCTCGACCCCGGCCTCCACTAC
CTCCTCGACCCCGGCCTCCACTGCCTCCTCGACCCCGGCCTCCACCTCCTGCTCCTGCCCCTCCTGCTCC
TGCCCCTCCTCCTGCTCCTGCCCCTCCTGCCCCTCCTGCTCCTGCCCCTCCTGCCCCTCCTGCTCCTGCC
CCTCCTGCCCCTCCTGCTCCTGCCCCTCCTGCCCCTCCTCCTGCTCCTGCCCCTCCTGCCCCTCCTCCTG
CTCCTGCCCCTCCTGCCCCTCCTGCTCCTGCCCCTCCTGCCCCTCCTGCTCCTGCCCCTCCTGCCCCTCC
TGCTCCTGCCCCTCCTGCTCCTGCCCCTCCTGCTCCTGCCCCTCCTGCTCCTGCCCCTCCTGCCCCTCCT
GCCCCTCCTCCTGCTCCTGCCCCTCCTGCTCCTGCCCCTCCTGCCCCTCCTGCCCCTCCTGCTCCTGCCC
CTCCTCCTGCTCCTGCCCCTCCTGCCCCTCCTGCCCCTCCTCCTGCTCCTGCCCCTCCTGCCCCTCCTCC
TGCTCCTGCCCCTCCTCCTGCTCCTGCCCCTCCTGCCCCTCCTGCCCCTCCTCCTGCTCCTGCCCCTCCT
GCCCCTCCTCCTGCTCCTGCCCCTCCTCCTGCTCCTGCCCCTCCTGCCCCTCCTGCCCCTCCTCCTGCTC
CTGCCCCTCCTCCTGCTCCTGCCCCTCCTGCCCCTCCTGCCCCTCCTGCCCCTCCTCCTGCTCCTGCCCC
TCCTCCTGCTCCTGCCCCTCCTGCTCCTGCCCCTCCCGCTCCTGCTCCTGCTCCTGTTCCACCGTGGGTC
CCTTTGCAGCCAATGCAACTTGGACGTTTTTGGGGTCTCCGGACACCATCTCTATGTCTTGGCCCTGATC
CTGAGCCGCCCGGGGCTCCTGGTCTTCCGCCTCCTCGTCCTCGTCCTCTTCCCCGTCCTCGTCCATGGTT
ATCACCCCCTCTTCTTTGAGGTCCACTGCCGCCGGAGCCTTCTGGTCCAGATGTGTCTCCCTTCTCTCCT
AGGCCATTTCCAGGTCCTGTACCTGGCCCCTCGTCAGACATGATTCACACTAAAAGAGATCAATAGACAT
CTTTATTAGACGACGCTCAGTGAATACAGGGAGTGCAGACTCCTGCCCCCTCCAACAGCCCCCCCACCCT
CATCCCCTTCATGGTCGCTGTCAGACAGATCCAGGTCTGAAAATTCCCCATCCTCCGAACCATCCTCGTC
CTCATCACCAATTACTCGCAGCCCGGAAAACTCCCGCTGAACATCCTCAAGATTTGCGTCCTGAGCCTCA
AGCCAGGCCTCAAATTCCTCGTCCCCCTTTTTGCTGGACGGTAGGGATGGGGATTCTCGGGACCCCTCCT
CTTCCTCTTCAAGGTCACCAGACAGAGATGCTACTGGGGCAACGGAAGAAAAGCTGGGTGCGGCCTGTGA
GGATCAGCTTATCGATGATAAGCTGTCAAACATGAGAATTCTTGAAGACGAAAGGGCCTCGTGATACGCC
TATTTTTATAGGTTAATGTCATGATAATAATGGTTTCTTAGACGTCAGGTGGCACTTTTCGGGGAAATGT
GCGCGGAACCCCTATTTGTTTATTTTTCTAAATACATTCAAATATGTATCCGCTCATGAGACAATAACCC
TGATAAATGCTTCAATAATATTGAAAAAGGAAGAGTATGAGTATTCAACATTTCCGTGTCGCCCTTATTC
CCTTTTTTGCGGCATTTTGCCTTCCTGTTTTTGCTCACCCAGAAACGCTGGTGAAAGTAAAAGATGCTGA
AGATCAGTTGGGTGCACGAGTGGGTTACATCGAACTGGATCTCAACAGCGGTAAGATCCTTGAGAGTTTT
CGCCCCGAAGAACGTTTTCCAATGATGAGCACTTTTAAAGTTCTGCTATGTGGCGCGGTATTATCCCGTG
TTGACGCCGGGCAAGAGCAACTCGGTCGCCGCATACACTATTCTCAGAATGACTTGGTTGAGTACTCACC
AGTCACAGAAAAGCATCTTACGGATGGCATGACAGTAAGAGAATTATGCAGTGCTGCCATAACCATGAGT
GATAACACTGCGGCCAACTTACTTCTGACAACGATCGGAGGACCGAAGGAGCTAACCGCTTTTTTGCACA
ACATGGGGGATCATGTAACTCGCCTTGATCGTTGGGAACCGGAGCTGAATGAAGCCATACCAAACGACGA
GCGTGACACCACGATGCCTGCAGCAATGGCAACAACGTTGCGCAAACTATTAACTGGCGAACTACTTACT
CTAGCTTCCCGGCAACAATTAATAGACTGGATGGAGGCGGATAAAGTTGCAGGACCACTTCTGCGCTCGG
CCCTTCCGGCTGGCTGGTTTATTGCTGATAAATCTGGAGCCGGTGAGCGTGGGTCTCGCGGTATCATTGC
AGCACTGGGGCCAGATGGTAAGCCCTCCCGTATCGTAGTTATCTACACGACGGGGAGTCAGGCAACTATG
GATGAACGAAATAGACAGATCGCTGAGATAGGTGCCTCACTGATTAAGCATTGGTAACTGTCAGACCAAG
TTTACTCATATATACTTTAGATTGATTTAAAACTTCATTTTTAATTTAAAAGGATCTAGGTGAAGATCCT
TTTTGATAATCTCATGACCAAAATCCCTTAACGTGAGTTTTCGTTCCACTGAGCGTCAGACCCCGTAGAA
AAGATCAAAGGATCTTCTTGAGATCCTTTTTTTCTGCGCGTAATCTGCTGCTTGCAAACAAAAAAACCAC
CGCTACCAGCGGTGGTTTGTTTGCCGGATCAAGAGCTACCAACTCTTTTTCCGAAGGTAACTGGCTTCAG
CAGAGCGCAGATACCAAATACTGTCCTTCTAGTGTAGCCGTAGTTAGGCCACCACTTCAAGAACTCTGTA
GCACCGCCTACATACCTCGCTCTGCTAATCCTGTTACCAGTGGCTGCTGCCAGTGGCGATAAGTCGTGTC
TTACCGGGTTGGACTCAAGACGATAGTTACCGGATAAGGCGCAGCGGTCGGGCTGAACGGGGGGTTCGTG
CACACAGCCCAGCTTGGAGCGAACGACCTACACCGAACTGAGATACCTACAGCGTGAGCTATGAGAAAGC
GCCACGCTTCCCGAAGGGAGAAAGGCGGACAGGTATCCGGTAAGCGGCAGGGTCGGAACAGGAGAGCGCA
CGAGGGAGCTTCCAGGGGGAAACGCCTGGTATCTTTATAGTCCTGTCGGGTTTCGCCACCTCTGACTTGA
GCGTCGATTTTTGTGATGCTCGTCAGGGGGGCGGAGCCTATGGAAAAACGCCAGCAACGCGGCCTTTTTA
CGGTTCCTGGCCTTTTGCTGGCCTTGAAGCTGTCCCTGATGGTCGTCATCTACCTGCCTGGACAGCATGG
CCTGCAACGCGGGCATCCCGATGCCGCCGGAAGCGAGAAGAATCATAATGGGGAAGGCCATCCAGCCTCG
CGTCGAACTAGATGATCCGGCTGTGGAATGTGTGTCAGTTAGGGTGTGGAAAGTCCCCAGGCTCCCCAGC
AGGCAGAAGTATGCAAAGCATGCATCTCAATTAGTCAGCAACCAGGTGTGGAAAGTCCCCAGGCTCCCCA
GCAGGCAGAAGTATGCAAAGCATGCATCTCAATTAGTCAGCAACCATAGTCCCGCCCCTAACTCCGCCCA
TCCCGCCCCTAACTCCGCCCAGTTCCGCCCATTCTCCGCCCCATGGCTGACTAATTTTTTTTATTTATGC
AGAGGCCGAGGCCGCCTCGGCCTCTGAGCTATTCCAGAAGTAGTGAGGAGGCTTTTTTGGAGGGTGACCG
CCACGACCGGTGCCGCCACCATCCCCTGACCCACGCCCCTGACCCCTCACAAGGAGACGACCTTCCATGA
CCGAGTACAAGCCCACGGTGCGCCTCGCCACCCGCGACGACGTCCCCCGGGCCGTACGCACCCTCGCCGC
CGCGTTCGCCGACTACCCCGCCACGCGCCACACCGTCGACCCCGACCGCCACATCGAACGCGTCACCGAG
CTGCAAGAACTCTTCCTCACGCGCGTCGGGCTCGACATCGGCAAGGTGTGGGTCGCGGACGACGGCGCCG
CGGTGGCGGTCTGGACCACGCCGGAGAGCGTCGAAGCGGGGGCGGTGTTCGCCGAGATCGGCCCGCGCAT
GGCCGAGTTGAGCGGTTCCCGGCTGGCCGCGCAGCAACAGATGGAAGGCCTCCTGGCGCCGCACCGGCCC
AAGGAGCCCGCGTGGTTCCTGGCCACCGTCGGCGTCTCGCCCGACCACCAGGGCAAGGGTCTGGGCAGCG
CCGTCGTGCTCCCCGGAGTGGAGGCGGCCGAGCGCGCCGGGGTGCCCGCCTTCCTGGAGACCTCCGCGCC
CCGCAACCTCCCCTTCTACGAGCGGCTCGGCTTCACCGTCACCGCCGACGTCGAGGTGCCCGAAGGACCG
CGCACCTGGTGCATGACCCGCAAGCCCGGTGCCTGACGCCCGCCCCACGACCCGCAGCGCCCGACCGAAA
GGAGCGCACGACCCGGTCCGACGCGGCCCGACGGGTCCGAGGGGGGTCGACCTCGAAACTTGTTTATTGC
AGCTTATAATGGTTACAAATAAAGCAATAGCATCACAAATTTCACAAATAAAGCATTTTTTTCACTGCAT
TCTAGTTGTGGTTTGTCCAAACTCATCAATGTATCTTATCATGTCTGGATCTGATCCGAACCCCTTCCTC
GACCAATTCTCATGTTTGACAGCTTATCATCGCAGATCCGGGCAACGTTGTTGCCATTGCTCGACCAATT
CTCATGTTTGACAGCTTATCATCGCAGATCCGTATGGTGCACTCTCAGTACAATCTGCTCTGATGCCGCA
TAGTTAAGCCAGTATCTGCTCCCTGCTTGTGTGTTGGAGGTCGCTGAGTAGTGCGCGAGCAAAATTTAAG
CTACAACAAGGCAAGGCTTGACCGACAATTGCATGAAGAATCTGCTTAGGGTTAGGCGTTTTGCGCTGCT
TCGCGATGTACGGGCCAGATATACGCGTATCTGAGGGGACTAGGGTGTGTTTAGGCGAAAAGCGGGGCTT
CGGTTGTACGCGGTTAGGAGTCCCCTCAGGATATAGTAGTTTCGCTTTTGCATAGGGAGGGGGAAATGTA
GTCTTATGCAATACTCTTGTAGTCTTGCAACATGGTAACGATGAGTTAGCAACATGCCTTACAAGGAGAG
AAAAAGCACCGTGCATGCCGATTGGTGGAAGTAAGGTGGTACGATCGTGCCTTATTAGGAAGGCAACAGA
CGGGTCTGACATGGATTGGACGAACCACTGAATTCCGCATTGCAGAGATATTGTATTTAAGTGCCTAGCT
CGATACAATAAACGCCATTTGACCATTCACCACATTGGTGTGCACCTCCAAGCTGGCCGGGGATCCTCTA
GGGCCTCTGAGCTATTCCAGAAGTAGTGAAGAGGCTTTTTTGGAGGCCTAGGCTTTTGCAAAAAGCTCCG
GATCGATCCTGAGAACTTCAGGGTGAGTTTGGGGACCCTTGATTGTTCTTTCTTTTTCGCTATTGTAAAA
TTCATGTTATATGGAGGGGGCAAAGTTTTCAGGGTGTTGTTTAGAATGGGAAGATGTCCCTTGTATCACC
ATGGACCCTCATGATAATTTTGTTTCTTTCACTTTCTACTCTGTTGACAACCATTGTCTCCTCTTATTTT
CTTTTCATTTTCTGTAACTTTTTCGTTAAACTTTAGCTTGCATTTGTAACGAATTTTTAAATTCACTTTT
GTTTATTTGTCAGATTGTAAGTACTTTCTCTAATCACTTTTTTTTCAAGGCAATCAGGGTATATTATATT
GTACTTCAGCACAGTTTTAGAGAACAATTGTTATAATTAAATGATAAGGTAGAATATTTCTGCATATAAA
TTCTGGCTGGCGTGGAAATATTCTTATTGGTAGAAACAACTACATCCTGGTCATCATCCTGCCTTTCTCT
TTATGGTTACAATGATATACACTGTTTGAGATGAGGATAAAATACTCTGAGTCCAAACCGGGCCCCTCTG
CTAACCATGTTCATGCCTTCTTCTTTTTCCTACAGCTCCTGGGCAACGTGCTGGTTATTGTGCTGTCTCA
TCATTTTGGCAAAGAATTGTAATACGACTCACTATAGGGCGAATTGATATGTCTAGATTAGATAAAAGTA
AAGTGATTAACAGCGCATTAGAGCTGCTTAATGAGGTCGGAATCGAAGGTTTAACAACCCGTAAACTCGC
CCAGAAGCTAGGTGTAGAGCAGCCTACATTGTATTGGCATGTAAAAAATAAGCGGGCTTTGCTCGACGCC
TTAGCCATTGAGATGTTAGATAGGCACCATACTCACTTTTGCCCTTTAGAAGGGGAAAGCTGGCAAGATT
TTTTACGTAATAACGCTAAAAGTTTTAGATGTGCTTTACTAAGTCATCGCGATGGAGCAAAAGTACATTT
AGGTACACGGCCTACAGAAAAACAGTATGAAACTCTCGAAAATCAATTAGCCTTTTTATGCCAACAAGGT
TTTTCACTAGAGAATGCATTATATGCACTCAGCGCTGTGGGGCATTTTACTTTAGGTTGCGTATTGGAAG
ATCAAGAGCATCAAGTCGCTAAAGAAGAAAGGGAAACACCTACTACTGATAGTATGCCGCCATTATTACG
ACAAGCTATCGAATTATTTGATCACCAAGGTGCAGAGCCAGCCTTCTTATTCGGCCTTGAATTGATCATA
TGCGGATTAGAAAAACAACTTAAATGTGAAAGTGGGTCCGCGTACAGCGGATCCCGGGAATTCAGATCTT
ATTAAAGCAGAACTTGTTTATTGCAGCTTATAATGGTTACAAATAAAGCAATAGCATCACAAATTTCACA
AATAAAGCATTTTTTTCACTGCATTCTAGTTGTGGTTTGTCCAAACTCATCAATGTATCTTATCATGTCT
GGTCGAATCCATGGCGCAGAACTGGTAGGTATGGAAGATCCGCGTTGACATTGATTATTGACTAGTTATT
AATAGTAATCAATTACGGGGTCATTAGTTCATAGCCCATATATGGAGTTCCGCGTTACATAACTTACGGT
AAATGGCCCGCCTGGCTGACCGCCCAACGACCCCCGCCCATTGACGTCAATAATGACGTATGTTCCCATA
GTAACGCCAATAGGGACTTTCCATTGACGTCAATGGGTGGAGTATTTACGGTAAACTGCCCACTTGGCAG
TACATCAAGTGTATCATATGCCAAGTACGCCCCCTATTGACGTCAATGACGGTAAATGGCCCGCCTGGCA
TTATGCCCAGTACATGACCTTATGGGACTTTCCTACTTGGCAGTACATCTACGTATTAGTCATCGCTATT
ACCATGGTGATGCGGTTTTGGCAGTACATCAATGGGCGTGGATAGCGGTTTGACTCACGGGGATTTCCAA
GTCTCCACCCCATTGACGTCAATGGGAGTTTGTTTTGGCACCAAAATCAACGGGACTTTCCAAAATGTCG
TAACAACTCCGCCCCATTGACGCAAATGGGCGGTAGGCGTGTACGGTGGGAGGTCTATATAAGCAGAGCT
CTCCCTATCAGTGATAGAGATCTCCCTATCAGTGATAGAGATCGTCGACGAGCTCGTTTAGTGAACCGTC
AGATCGCCTGGAGACGCCATCCACGCTGTTTTGACCTCCATAGAAGACACCGGGACCGATCCAGCCTCCG
GACTCTAGCGTTTAAACTTAAGCTTACCACCATGGATTATAAAGACGATGATGACAAGCACCACCACCAC
CACCACGACAAGGATTGTGAAATGAAACGCACCACACTGGACAGCCCTTTGGGGAAGCTGGAGCTGTCTG
GTTGTGAGCAGGGTCTGCACGAAATAATTTTTCTGGGCAAGGGGACGTCTGCAGCTGATGCCGTGGAGGT
CCCAGCCCCCGCTGCGGTTCTCGGAGGTCCGGAGCCCCTGATGCAGGCTACAGCCTGGCTGAATGCCTAT
TTCCACCAGCCCGAGGCTATCGAAGAGTTCCCCGTGCCGGCTCTTCACCATCCCGTTTTCCAGCAAGAGT
CGTTCACCAGACAGGTGTTATGGAAGCTGCTGAAGGTTGTGAAATTCGGAGAAGTGATTTCTTACTCTCA
CTTAGCAGCCCTGGCAGGCAACCCCGCAGCCACGGCAGCAGTGAAGACGGCACTGAGTGGCAATCCTGTC
CCTATCCTGATCCCGTGCCACAGAGTGGTCCAGGGGGATTTGGATGTGGGCGGTTACGAGGGTGGACTGG
CCGTGAAGGAATGGCTTCTGGCCCATGAAGGCCACCGGTTGGGGAAGCCAGGCTTGGGATTCGAACTGGA
GGTGCTGTTCCAGGGCCCCGGTACCGCCATCACAAGTTTGTACAAAAAAGCAGGCACCATGTTTCCGGTA
GCCCCTAAACCCCAGGATTCCAGTCAACCATCAGACAGACTCATGACTGAAAAACAGCAGGAAGAAGCAG
AATGGGAAAGCATAAATGTGCTATTGATGATGCATGGCTTAAAACCTTTGTCTCTAGTCAAAAGAACAGA
TCTCAAAGATCTCATCATTTTTGACAAACAGTCATCACAAAGGATGAGACAGAATTTGAAATTGTTGGTG
GAAGAAACATCATGTCAACAGAACATGATACAGGAGCTTATAGAAACTAATCAACAGCTTAGAAATGAAC
TTCAGCTAGAGCAAAGCCGAGCAGCCAATCAAGAACAACGAGCTAATGACTTGGAACAAATTATGGAAAG
TGTGAAATCCAAAATTGGTGAATTGGAGGATGAATCACTAAATAGGGCTTGCCACCAACAGAATAAAATA
AAAGATCTTCAAAAGGAGCAGAAAACTTTGCAGGTGAAGTGCCAGCATTATAAGAAAAAACGAACGGAGC
AAGAAGAAACTATTGCTTCTTTGCAAATGGAAGTCTGTAGATTAAAAAAGGAGGAAGAAGATCGCATTGT
CACTCAAAACAGAGTGTTTGCCTATCTGTGCAAAAGAGTTCCTCATACCGTCTTGGATAGACAGTTGCTT
TGTCTAATTGATTACTATGAATCTAAAATTAGAAAAATTCATACACAAAGGCAATATAAAGAAGATGAAA
GTCAGTCAGAAGAAGAAAACGACTACAGAAATCTGGATGCCTCACCAACTTATAAAGGCCTTTTAATGTC
ATTACAGAATCAACTCAAGGAATCAAAATCTAAGATTGATGCACTTTCAAGTGAAAAGCTGAACCTCCAA
AAAGATTTGGAAACCAGGCCTACGCAGCATGAATTAAGACTTTATAAACAGCAGGTGAAGAAGCTGGAAA
AAGCCCTTAAGAAAAACGTCAAATTACAGGAGCTTATTAATCATAAGAAGGCTGAGGACACAGAGAAGAA
AGATGAGCCCAGCAAATATAATCAGCAACAGGCCCTAATTGACCAGAGATACTTTCAGGTGCTGTGTAGC
ATCAATTCAATTATCCACAATCCAAGAGCTCCAGTAATAATTTATAAACAGACCAAAGGGGGAGTCCAAA
ATTTTAATAAAGATCTTGTTCAAGATTGTGGATTTGAGCATCTTGTTCCTGTAATAGAAATGTGGGCAGA
TCAACTGACATCCTTAAAGGATTTGTATAAGTCCTTGAAAACACTATCTGCAGAACTGGTACCTTGGCTT
AATTTGAAGAAGCAGGATGAAAATGAAGGTATCAAAGTTGAAGATTTGTTGTTTATAGTAGATACTATGC
TGGAAGAAGTTGAAAATAAGGAAAAGGACAGCAATATGCCACACTTTCAAACTTTGCAAGCTATTGTTTC
TCACTTCCAAAAGTTATTTGATGTGCCTTCTTTAAATGGAGTCTATCCCCGAATGAATGAAGTTTATACT
AGGCTTGGAGAAATGAACAATGCTGTGAGAAACCTCCAAGAACTCTTAGAATTAGATAGTTCATCCTCAT
TGTGTGTGCTAGTAAGCACTGTTGGAAAACTCTGTAGGCTGATTAATGAAGATGTGAATGAGCAGGTTAT
GCAGGTATTAGGACCTGAAGACCTCCAGAGCATTATCTACAAATTGGAAGAACACGAGGAATTTTTCCCA
GCATTTCAGGCATTTACTAATGATCTACTTGAAATCTTAGAAATTGATGACTTGGATGCCATTGTACCTG
CAGTAAAGAAATTAAAAGTACTTTCATACTAGATACCCAGCTTTC
Features (pLannotate 1.2.2; 30 found; start..end, strand, type, name):
    433..2222    -  rep_origin     oriP: Epstein-Barr virus oriP replication origin (Yates et al., 2000)
   2223..2441    -  CDS            gL (fragment): GL_EBVB9 - Experimental evidence at protein level: Swiss-Prot protein existence level 1. The heterodimer glycoprotein H-glycoprotein L is required for the fusion of viral and plasma membranes leading to virus entry into the host cell. Acts as a functional inhibitor of gH and maintains gH in an inhibited form. Upon binding to host integrins, gL dissociates from gH leading to activation of the viral fusion glycoproteins gB and gH. Fusion of EBV with B-lymphocytes requires the additional receptor- binding protein gp42, which forms a complex with gH/gL. The heterodimer gH/gL targets also host EPHA
   2524..4451    -  CDS            EBNA1 (fragment): Epstein-Barr nuclear antigen 1, also known as EBNA-1 crucial for latent viral infection, and for episomal amplification of vectors containing the oriP origin (Okita et al., 2013)
   4489..4833    -  CDS            BRRF2_EBVB9 (fragment): Protein inferred from homology: Swiss-Prot protein existence level 3. From Epstein-Barr virus (strain B95-8) (HHV-4) (Human herpesvirus 4).
   4836..4859    -  promoter       tet promoter (fragment): E. coli promoter for tetracycline efflux protein gene
   4972..5076    +  promoter       AmpR promoter: bla
   5077..5937    +  CDS            AmpR: β-lactamase; bla; confers resistance to ampicillin, carbenicillin, and related antibiotics
   6108..6696    +  rep_origin     ori: high-copy-number ColE1/pMB1/pBR322/pUC origin of replication
   6742..6865    -  CDS            TcR (fragment): tetracycline efflux protein; tet; confers resistance to tetracycline
   6903..7200    +  promoter       SV40 promoter: SV40 enhancer and early promoter
   7277..7876    +  CDS            PuroR: puromycin N-acetyltransferase; pac from Streptomyces alboniger; confers resistance to puromycin
   7967..8101    +  polyA_signal   SV40 poly(A) signal: SV40 polyadenylation signal
   8223..8275    -  misc_feature   bom (fragment): basis of mobility region from pBR322
   8406..8499    +  ncRNA          Retro dr1: Accession: RF00214 - Retrovirus direct repeat 1 (dr1)
   8535..8796    +  promoter       RSV promoter: Rous sarcoma virus enhancer/promoter
   8822..8882    +  promoter       SV40 promoter (fragment): SV40 early promoter
   8913..9485    +  intron         β-globin intron: intron from rabbit β-globin gene
   9540..9558    +  promoter       T7 promoter: promoter for bacteriophage T7 RNA polymerase
   9569..10189   +  CDS            tetR: TETR2_ECOLX - Experimental evidence at protein level: Swiss-Prot protein existence level 1. TetR is the repressor of the tetracycline resistance element; its N-terminal region forms a helix-turn-helix structure and binds DNA. Binding of tetracycline to TetR reduces the repressor affinity for the tetracycline resistance gene (tetA) promoter operator sites. From Escherichia coli.
  10231..10352   +  polyA_signal   SV40 poly(A) signal: SV40 polyadenylation signal
  10407..10786   +  enhancer       CMV enhancer: human cytomegalovirus immediate early enhancer
  10787..10990   +  promoter       CMV promoter: human cytomegalovirus (CMV) immediate early promoter
  10992..11011   +  promoter       PLtetO-1 promoter (fragment): modified phage lambda PL promoter with tet operator sites (Lutz and Bujard, 1997)
  11013..11032   +  promoter       PLtetO-1 promoter (fragment): modified phage lambda PL promoter with tet operator sites (Lutz and Bujard, 1997)
  11040..11073   +  promoter       TRE3GV promoter (fragment): 3rd-generation Tet-responsive promoter that can be activated by binding of Tet-On® 3G, optimized for retroviral and lentiviral vectors
  11189..11206   +  CDS            9xHis (fragment): 9xHis affinity tag
  11207..11749   +  CDS            MGMT (fragment): MGMT_HUMAN - Experimental evidence at protein level: Swiss-Prot protein existence level 1. Involved in the cellular defense against the biological effects of O6-methylguanine (O6-MeG) and O4-methylthymine (O4-MeT) in DNA. Repairs the methylated nucleobase in DNA by stoichiometrically transferring the methyl group to a cysteine residue in the enzyme. This is a suicide reaction: the enzyme is irreversibly inactivated. From Homo sapiens (Human).
  11793..11813   +  protein_bind   attB1: mutant version of attB; core recombination site for the Gateway® BP reaction BP Clonase™
  11819..13609   +  CDS            CEP70: CEP70_HUMAN - Also known as BITE. Experimental evidence at protein level: Swiss-Prot protein existence level 1. Plays a role in the organization of both preexisting and nascent microtubules in interphase cells. During mitosis, required for the organization and orientation of the mitotic spindle. From Homo sapiens (Human).
  13615..14      -  protein_bind   attB2 (across the origin): mutant version of attB; recombination site for the Gateway® BP reaction BP Clonase™
