>Addgene plasmid #136822 | pEBTetD-SNAP-Cep70 | addgene full sequence | sequence record 276220 | Addgene NGS Result
TTGTACAAAGTGGTGATGGCAGCTAGCGGCGCGCCCGGCCGCGGGGCAGTGCATGTAATCCCTTCAGTTG
GTTGGTACAACTTGCCAACTGGGCCCTGTTCCACATGTGACACGGGGGGGGACCAAACACAAAGGGGTTC
TCTGACTGTAGTTGACATCCTTATAAATGGATGTGCACATTTGCCAACACTGAGTGGCTTTCATCCTGGA
GCAGACTTTGCAGTCTGTGGACTGCAACACAACATTGCCTTTATGTGTAACTCTTGGCTGAAGCTCTTAC
ACCAATGCTGGGGGACATGTACCTCCCAGGGGCCCAGGAAGACTACGGGAGGCTACACCAACGTCAATCA
GAGGGGCCTGTGTAGCTACCGATAAGCGGACCCTCAAGAGGGCATTAGCAATAGTGTTTATAAGGCCCCC
TTGTTAACCCTAAACGGGTAGCATATGCTTCCCGGGTAGTAGTATATACTATCCAGACTAACCCTAATTC
AATAGCATATGTTACCCAACGGGAAGCATATGCTATCGAATTAGGGTTAGTAAAAGGGTCCTAAGGAACA
GCGATATCTCCCACCCCATGAGCTGTCACGGTTTTATTTACATGGGGTCAGGATTCCACGAGGGTAGTGA
ACCATTTTAGTCACAAGGGCAGTGGCTGAAGATCAAGGAGCGGGCAGTGAACTCTCCTGAATCTTCGCCT
GCTTCTTCATTCTCCTTCGTTTAGCTAATAGAATAACTGCTGAGTTGTGAACAGTAAGGTGTATGTGAGG
TGCTCGAAAACAAGGTTTCAGGTGACGCCCCCAGAATAAAATTTGGACGGGGGGTTCAGTGGTGGCATTG
TGCTATGACACCAATATAACCCTCACAAACCCCTTGGGCAATAAATACTAGTGTAGGAATGAAACATTCT
GAATATCTTTAACAATAGAAATCCATGGGGTGGGGACAAGCCGTAAAGACTGGATGTCCATCTCACACGA
ATTTATGGCTATGGGCAACACATAATCCTAGTGCAATATGATACTGGGGTTATTAAGATGTGTCCCAGGC
AGGGACCAAGACAGGTGAACCATGTTGTTACACTCTATTTGTAACAAGGGGAAAGAGAGTGGACGCCGAC
AGCAGCGGACTCCACTGGTTGTCTCTAACACCCCCGAAAATTAAACGGGGCTCCACGCCAATGGGGCCCA
TAAACAAAGACAAGTGGCCACTCTTTTTTTTGAAATTGTGGAGTGGGGGCACGCGTCAGCCCCCACACGC
CGCCCTGCGGTTTTGGACTGTAAAATAAGGGTGTAATAACTTGGCTGATTGTAACCCCGCTAACCACTGC
GGTCAAACCACTTGCCCACAAAACCACTAATGGCACCCCGGGGAATACCTGCATAAGTAGGTGGGCGGGC
CAAGATAGGGGCGCGATTGCTGCGATCTGGAGGACAAATTACACACACTTGCGCCTGAGCGCCAAGCACA
GGGTTGTTGGTCCTCATATTCACGAGGTCGCTGAGAGCACGGTGGGCTAATGTTGCCATGGGTAGCATAT
ACTACCCAAATATCTGGATAGCATATGCTATCCTAATCTATATCTGGGTAGCATAGGCTATCCTAATCTA
TATCTGGGTAGTATATGCTATCCTAATCTGTATCCGGGTAGCATATGCTATCCTAATAGAGATTAGGGTA
GTATATGCTATCCTAATTTATATCTGGGTAGCATATACTACCCAAATATCTGGATAGCATATGCTATCCT
AATCTATATCTGGGTAGCATATGCTATCCTAATCTATATCTGGGTAGCATAGGCTATCCTAATCTATATC
TGGGTAGCATATGCTATCCTAATCTATATCTGGGTAGTATATGCTATCCTAATTTATATCTGGGTAGCAT
AGGCTATCCTAATCTATATCTGGGTAGCATATGCTATCCTAATCTATATCTGGGTAGTATATGCTATCCT
AATCTGTATCCGGGTAGCATATGCTATCCTCATGCATATACAGTCAGCATATGATACCCAGTAGTAGAGT
GGGAGTGCTATCCTTTGCATATGCCGCCACCTCCCAAGGGGGCGTGAATTTTCGCTGCTTGTCCTTTTCC
TGCTGGTTGCTCCCATTCTTAGGTGAATTTAAGGAGGCCAGGCTAAAGCCGTCGCATGTCTGATTGCTCA
CCAGGTAAATGTCGCTAATGTTTTCCAACGCGAGAAGGTGTTGAGCGCGGAGCTGAGTGACGTGACAACA
TGGGTATGCCCAATTGCCCCATGTTGGGAGGACGAAAATGGTGACAAGACAGATGGCCAGAAATACACCA
ACAGCACGCATGATGTCTACTGGGGATTTATTCTTTAGTGCGGGGGAATACACGGCTTTTAATACGATTG
AGGGCGTCTCCTAACAAGTTACATCACTCCTGCCCTTCCTCACCCTCATCTCCATCACCTCCTTCATCTC
CGTCATCTCCGTCATCACCCTCCGCGGCAGCCCCTTCCACCATAGGTGGAAACCAGGGAGGCAAATCTAC
TCCATCGTCAAAGCTGCACACAGTCACCCTGATATTGCAGGTAGGAGCGGGCTTTGTCATAACAAGGTCC
TTAATCGCATCCTTCAAAACCTCAGCAAATATATGAGTTTGTAAAAAGACCATGAAATAACAGACAATGG
ACTCCCTTAGCGGGCCAGGTTGTGGGCCGGGTCCAGGGGCCATTCCAAAGGGGAGACGACTCAATGGTGT
AAGACGACATTGTGGAATAGCAAGGGCAGTTCCTCGCCTTAGGTTGTAAAGGGAGGTCTTACTACCTCCA
TATACGAACACACCGGCGACCCAAGTTCCTTCGTCGGTAGTCCTTTCTACGTGACTCCTAGCCAGGAGAG
CTCTTAAACCTTCTGCAATGTTCTCAAATTTCGGGTTGGAACCTCCTTGACCACGATGCTTTCCAAACCA
CCCTCCTTTTTTGCGCCTGCCTCCATCACCCTGACCCCGGGGTCCAGTGCTTGGGCCTTCTCCTGGGTCA
TCTGCGGGGCCCTGCTCTATCGCTCCCGGGGGCACGTCAGGCTCACCATCTGGGCCACCTTCTTGGTGGT
ATTCAAAATAATCGGCTTCCCCTACAGGGTGGAAAAATGGCCTTCTACCTGGAGGGGGCCTGCGCGGTGG
AGACCCGGATGATGATGACTGACTACTGGGACTCCTGGGCCTCTTTTCTCCACGTCCACGACCTCTCCCC
CTGGCTCTTTCACGACTTCCCCCCCTGGCTCTTTCACGTCCTCTACCCCGGCGGCCTCCACTACCTCCTC
GACCCCGGCCTCCACTACCTCCTCGACCCCGGCCTCCACTGCCTCCTCGACCCCGGCCTCCACCTCCTGC
TCCTGCCCCTCCTGCTCCTGCCCCTCCTCCTGCTCCTGCCCCTCCTGCCCCTCCTGCTCCTGCCCCTCCT
GCCCCTCCTGCTCCTGCCCCTCCTGCCCCTCCTGCTCCTGCCCCTCCTGCCCCTCCTCCTGCTCCTKCCC
CTCCTGCCCCTCCTCCTGCTCCTSCCCCTCCTSCCCCTCCTGCTCCTGCCCCTCCTGCCCCTCCTGCTCC
TGCCCCTCCTGCCCCTCCTGCTCCTGCCCCTCCTGCTCCTGCCCCTCCTGCTCCTGCCCCTCCTGCTCCT
GCCCCTCCTGCCCCTCCTGCCCCTCCTCCTGCTCCTGCCCCTCCTGCTCCTGCCCCTCCTGCCCCTCCTG
CCCCTCCTGCTCCTGCCCCTCCTCCTGCTCCTGCCCCTCCTGCCCCTCCTSCCCCTCCTCCTGCTCCTSC
CCCTCCTSCCCCTCCTCCTSCTCCTGCCCCTCCTCCTGCTCCTGCCCCTCCTGCCCCTCCTGCCCCTCCT
CCTGCTCCTGCCCCTCCTGCCCCTCCTCCTGCTCCTSCCCCTCCTCCTGCTCCTGCCCCTCCTGCCCCTC
CTSCCCCTCCTCCTGCTCCTGCCCCTCCTCCTGCTCCTGCCCCTCCTGCCCCTCCTGCCCCTCCTGCCCC
TCCTCCTGCTCCTGCCCCTCCTCCTGCTCCTGCCCCTCCTGCTCCTGCCCCTCCCGCTCCTGCTCCTGCT
CCTGTTCCACCGTGGGTCCCTTTGCAGCCAATGCAACTTGGACGTTTTTGGGGTCTCCGGACACCATCTC
TATGTCTTGGCCCTGATCCTGAGCCGCCCGGGGCTCCTGGTCTTCCGCCTCCTCGTCCTCGTCCTCTTCC
CCGTCCTCGTCCATGGTTATCACCCCCTCTTCTTTGAGGTCCACTGCCGCCGGAGCCTTCTGGTCCAGAT
GTGTCTCCCTTCTCTCCTAGGCCATTTCCAGGTCCTGTACCTGGCCCCTCGTCAGACATGATTCACACTA
AAAGAGATCAATAGACATCTTTATTAGACGACGCTCAGTGAATACAGGGAGTGCAGACTCCTGCCCCCTC
CAACAGCCCCCCCACCCTCATCCCCTTCATGGTCGCTGTCAGACAGATCCAGGTCTGAAAATTCCCCATC
CTCCGAACCATCCTCGTCCTCATCACCAATTACTCGCAGCCCGGAAAACTCCCGCTGAACATCCTCAAGA
TTTGCGTCCTGAGCCTCAAGCCAGGCCTCAAATTCCTCGTCCCCCTTTTTGCTGGACGGTAGGGATGGGG
ATTCTCGGGACCCCTCCTCTTCCTCTTCAAGGTCACCAGACAGAGATGCTACTGGGGCAACGGAAGAAAA
GCTGGGTGCGGCCTGTGAGGATCAGCTTATCGATGATAAGCTGTCAAACATGAGAATTCTTGAAGACGAA
AGGGCCTCGTGATACGCCTATTTTTATAGGTTAATGTCATGATAATAATGGTTTCTTAGACGTCAGGTGG
CACTTTTCGGGGAAATGTGCGCGGAACCCCTATTTGTTTATTTTTCTAAATACATTCAAATATGTATCCG
CTCATGAGACAATAACCCTGATAAATGCTTCAATAATATTGAAAAAGGAAGAGTATGAGTATTCAACATT
TCCGTGTCGCCCTTATTCCCTTTTTTGCGGCATTTTGCCTTCCTGTTTTTGCTCACCCAGAAACGCTGGT
GAAAGTAAAAGATGCTGAAGATCAGTTGGGTGCACGAGTGGGTTACATCGAACTGGATCTCAACAGCGGT
AAGATCCTTGAGAGTTTTCGCCCCGAAGAACGTTTTCCAATGATGAGCACTTTTAAAGTTCTGCTATGTG
GCGCGGTATTATCCCGTGTTGACGCCGGGCAAGAGCAACTCGGTCGCCGCATACACTATTCTCAGAATGA
CTTGGTTGAGTACTCACCAGTCACAGAAAAGCATCTTACGGATGGCATGACAGTAAGAGAATTATGCAGT
GCTGCCATAACCATGAGTGATAACACTGCGGCCAACTTACTTCTGACAACGATCGGAGGACCGAAGGAGC
TAACCGCTTTTTTGCACAACATGGGGGATCATGTAACTCGCCTTGATCGTTGGGAACCGGAGCTGAATGA
AGCCATACCAAACGACGAGCGTGACACCACGATGCCTGCAGCAATGGCAACAACGTTGCGCAAACTATTA
ACTGGCGAACTACTTACTCTAGCTTCCCGGCAACAATTAATAGACTGGATGGAGGCGGATAAAGTTGCAG
GACCACTTCTGCGCTCGGCCCTTCCGGCTGGCTGGTTTATTGCTGATAAATCTGGAGCCGGTGAGCGTGG
GTCTCGCGGTATCATTGCAGCACTGGGGCCAGATGGTAAGCCCTCCCGTATCGTAGTTATCTACACGACG
GGGAGTCAGGCAACTATGGATGAACGAAATAGACAGATCGCTGAGATAGGTGCCTCACTGATTAAGCATT
GGTAACTGTCAGACCAAGTTTACTCATATATACTTTAGATTGATTTAAAACTTCATTTTTAATTTAAAAG
GATCTAGGTGAAGATCCTTTTTGATAATCTCATGACCAAAATCCCTTAACGTGAGTTTTCGTTCCACTGA
GCGTCAGACCCCGTAGAAAAGATCAAAGGATCTTCTTGAGATCCTTTTTTTCTGCGCGTAATCTGCTGCT
TGCAAACAAAAAAACCACCGCTACCAGCGGTGGTTTGTTTGCCGGATCAAGAGCTACCAACTCTTTTTCC
GAAGGTAACTGGCTTCAGCAGAGCGCAGATACCAAATACTGTCCTTCTAGTGTAGCCGTAGTTAGGCCAC
CACTTCAAGAACTCTGTAGCACCGCCTACATACCTCGCTCTGCTAATCCTGTTACCAGTGGCTGCTGCCA
GTGGCGATAAGTCGTGTCTTACCGGGTTGGACTCAAGACGATAGTTACCGGATAAGGCGCAGCGGTCGGG
CTGAACGGGGGGTTCGTGCACACAGCCCAGCTTGGAGCGAACGACCTACACCGAACTGAGATACCTACAG
CGTGAGCTATGAGAAAGCGCCACGCTTCCCGAAGGGAGAAAGGCGGACAGGTATCCGGTAAGCGGCAGGG
TCGGAACAGGAGAGCGCACGAGGGAGCTTCCAGGGGGAAACGCCTGGTATCTTTATAGTCCTGTCGGGTT
TCGCCACCTCTGACTTGAGCGTCGATTTTTGTGATGCTCGTCAGGGGGGCGGAGCCTATGGAAAAACGCC
AGCAACGCGGCCTTTTTACGGTTCCTGGCCTTTTGCTGGCCTTGAAGCTGTCCCTGATGGTCGTCATCTA
CCTGCCTGGACAGCATGGCCTGCAACGCGGGCATCCCGATGCCGCCGGAAGCGAGAAGAATCATAATGGG
GAAGGCCATCCAGCCTCGCGTCGAACTAGATGATCCGGCTGTGGAATGTGTGTCAGTTAGGGTGTGGAAA
GTCCCCAGGCTCCCCAGCAGGCAGAAGTATGCAAAGCATGCATCTCAATTAGTCAGCAACCAGGTGTGGA
AAGTCCCCAGGCTCCCCAGCAGGCAGAAGTATGCAAAGCATGCATCTCAATTAGTCAGCAACCATAGTCC
CGCCCCTAACTCCGCCCATCCCGCCCCTAACTCCGCCCAGTTCCGCCCATTCTCCGCCCCATGGCTGACT
AATTTTTTTTATTTATGCAGAGGCCGAGGCCGCCTCGGCCTCTGAGCTATTCCAGAAGTAGTGAGGAGGC
TTTTTTGGAGGGTGACCGCCACGACCGGTGCCGCCACCATCCCCTGACCCACGCCCCTGACCCCTCACAA
GGAGACGACCTTCCATGACCGAGTACAAGCCCACGGTGCGCCTCGCCACCCGCGACGACGTCCCCCGGGC
CGTACGCACCCTCGCCGCCGCGTTCGCCGACTACCCCGCCACGCGCCACACCGTCGACCCCGACCGCCAC
ATCGAACGCGTCACCGAGCTGCAAGAACTCTTCCTCACGCGCGTCGGGCTCGACATCGGCAAGGTGTGGG
TCGCGGACGACGGCGCCGCGGTGGCGGTCTGGACCACGCCGGAGAGCGTCGAAGCGGGGGCGGTGTTCGC
CGAGATCGGCCCGCGCATGGCCGAGTTGAGCGGTTCCCGGCTGGCCGCGCAGCAACAGATGGAAGGCCTC
CTGGCGCCGCACCGGCCCAAGGAGCCCGCGTGGTTCCTGGCCACCGTCGGCGTCTCGCCCGACCACCAGG
GCAAGGGTCTGGGCAGCGCCGTCGTGCTCCCCGGAGTGGAGGCGGCCGAGCGCGCCGGGGTGCCCGCCTT
CCTGGAGACCTCCGCGCCCCGCAACCTCCCCTTCTACGAGCGGCTCGGCTTCACCGTCACCGCCGACGTC
GAGGTGCCCGAAGGACCGCGCACCTGGTGCATGACCCGCAAGCCCGGTGCCTGACGCCCGCCCCACGACC
CGCAGCGCCCGACCGAAAGGAGCGCACGACCCGGTCCGACGCGGCCCGACGGGTCCGAGGGGGGTCGACC
TCGAAACTTGTTTATTGCAGCTTATAATGGTTACAAATAAAGCAATAGCATCACAAATTTCACAAATAAA
GCATTTTTTTCACTGCATTCTAGTTGTGGTTTGTCCAAACTCATCAATGTATCTTATCATGTCTGGATCT
GATCCGAACCCCTTCCTCGACCAATTCTCATGTTTGACAGCTTATCATCGCAGATCCGGGCAACGTTGTT
GCCATTGCTCGACCAATTCTCATGTTTGACAGCTTATCATCGCAGATCCGTATGGTGCACTCTCAGTACA
ATCTGCTCTGATGCCGCATAGTTAAGCCAGTATCTGCTCCCTGCTTGTGTGTTGGAGGTCGCTGAGTAGT
GCGCGAGCAAAATTTAAGCTACAACAAGGCAAGGCTTGACCGACAATTGCATGAAGAATCTGCTTAGGGT
TAGGCGTTTTGCGCTGCTTCGCGATGTACGGGCCAGATATACGCGTATCTGAGGGGACTAGGGTGTGTTT
AGGCGAAAAGCGGGGCTTCGGTTGTACGCGGTTAGGAGTCCCCTCAGGATATAGTAGTTTCGCTTTTGCA
TAGGGAGGGGGAAATGTAGTCTTATGCAATACTCTTGTAGTCTTGCAACATGGTAACGATGAGTTAGCAA
CATGCCTTACAAGGAGAGAAAAAGCACCGTGCATGCCGATTGGTGGAAGTAAGGTGGTACGATCGTGCCT
TATTAGGAAGGCAACAGACGGGTCTGACATGGATTGGACGAACCACTGAATTCCGCATTGCAGAGATATT
GTATTTAAGTGCCTAGCTCGATACAATAAACGCCATTTGACCATTCACCACATTGGTGTGCACCTCCAAG
CTGGCCGGGGATCCTCTAGGGCCTCTGAGCTATTCCAGAAGTAGTGAAGAGGCTTTTTTGGAGGCCTAGG
CTTTTGCAAAAAGCTCCGGATCGATCCTGAGAACTTCAGGGTGAGTTTGGGGACCCTTGATTGTTCTTTC
TTTTTCGCTATTGTAAAATTCATGTTATATGGAGGGGGCAAAGTTTTCAGGGTGTTGTTTAGAATGGGAA
GATGTCCCTTGTATCACCATGGACCCTCATGATAATTTTGTTTCTTTCACTTTCTACTCTGTTGACAACC
ATTGTCTCCTCTTATTTTCTTTTCATTTTCTGTAACTTTTTCGTTAAACTTTAGCTTGCATTTGTAACGA
ATTTTTAAATTCACTTTTGTTTATTTGTCAGATTGTAAGTACTTTCTCTAATCACTTTTTTTTCAAGGCA
ATCAGGGTATATTATATTGTACTTCAGCACAGTTTTAGAGAACAATTGTTATAATTAAATGATAAGGTAG
AATATTTCTGCATATAAATTCTGGCTGGCGTGGAAATATTCTTATTGGTAGAAACAACTACATCCTGGTC
ATCATCCTGCCTTTCTCTTTATGGTTACAATGATATACACTGTTTGAGATGAGGATAAAATACTCTGAGT
CCAAACCGGGCCCCTCTGCTAACCATGTTCATGCCTTCTTCTTTTTCCTACAGCTCCTGGGCAACGTGCT
GGTTATTGTGCTGTCTCATCATTTTGGCAAAGAATTGTAATACGACTCACTATAGGGCGAATTGATATGT
CTAGATTAGATAAAAGTAAAGTGATTAACAGCGCATTAGAGCTGCTTAATGAGGTCGGAATCGAAGGTTT
AACAACCCGTAAACTCGCCCAGAAGCTAGGTGTAGAGCAGCCTACATTGTATTGGCATGTAAAAAATAAG
CGGGCTTTGCTCGACGCCTTAGCCATTGAGATGTTAGATAGGCACCATACTCACTTTTGCCCTTTAGAAG
GGGAAAGCTGGCAAGATTTTTTACGTAATAACGCTAAAAGTTTTAGATGTGCTTTACTAAGTCATCGCGA
TGGAGCAAAAGTACATTTAGGTACACGGCCTACAGAAAAACAGTATGAAACTCTCGAAAATCAATTAGCC
TTTTTATGCCAACAAGGTTTTTCACTAGAGAATGCATTATATGCACTCAGCGCTGTGGGGCATTTTACTT
TAGGTTGCGTATTGGAAGATCAAGAGCATCAAGTCGCTAAAGAAGAAAGGGAAACACCTACTACTGATAG
TATGCCGCCATTATTACGACAAGCTATCGAATTATTTGATCACCAAGGTGCAGAGCCAGCCTTCTTATTC
GGCCTTGAATTGATCATATGCGGATTAGAAAAACAACTTAAATGTGAAAGTGGGTCCGCGTACAGCGGAT
CCCGGGAATTCAGATCTTATTAAAGCAGAACTTGTTTATTGCAGCTTATAATGGTTACAAATAAAGCAAT
AGCATCACAAATTTCACAAATAAAGCATTTTTTTCACTGCATTCTAGTTGTGGTTTGTCCAAACTCATCA
ATGTATCTTATCATGTCTGGTCGAATCCATGGCGCAGAACTGGTAGGTATGGAAGATCCGCGTTGACATT
GATTATTGACTAGTTATTAATAGTAATCAATTACGGGGTCATTAGTTCATAGCCCATATATGGAGTTCCG
CGTTACATAACTTACGGTAAATGGCCCGCCTGGCTGACCGCCCAACGACCCCCGCCCATTGACGTCAATA
ATGACGTATGTTCCCATAGTAACGCCAATAGGGACTTTCCATTGACGTCAATGGGTGGAGTATTTACGGT
AAACTGCCCACTTGGCAGTACATCAAGTGTATCATATGCCAAGTACGCCCCCTATTGACGTCAATGACGG
TAAATGGCCCGCCTGGCATTATGCCCAGTACATGACCTTATGGGACTTTCCTACTTGGCAGTACATCTAC
GTATTAGTCATCGCTATTACCATGGTGATGCGGTTTTGGCAGTACATCAATGGGCGTGGATAGCGGTTTG
ACTCACGGGGATTTCCAAGTCTCCACCCCATTGACGTCAATGGGAGTTTGTTTTGGCACCAAAATCAACG
GGACTTTCCAAAATGTCGTAACAACTCCGCCCCATTGACGCAAATGGGCGGTAGGCGTGTACGGTGGGAG
GTCTATATAAGCAGAGCTCTCCCTATCAGTGATAGAGATCTCCCTATCAGTGATAGAGATCGTCGACGAG
CTCGTTTAGTGAACCGTCAGATCGCCTGGAGACGCCATCCACGCTGTTTTGACCTCCATAGAAGACACCG
GGACCGATCCAGCCTCCGGACTCTAGCGTTTAAACTTAAGCTTACCACCATGGATTATAAAGACGATGAT
GACAAGCACCACCACCACCACCACGACAAGGATTGTGAAATGAAACGCACCACACTGGACAGCCCTTTGG
GGAAGCTGGAGCTGTCTGGTTGTGAGCAGGGTCTGCACGAAATAATTTTTCTGGGCAAGGGGACGTCTGC
AGCTGATGCCGTGGAGGTCCCAGCCCCCGCTGCGGTTCTCGGAGGTCCGGAGCCCCTGATGCAGGCTACA
GCCTGGCTGAATGCCTATTTCCACCAGCCCGAGGCTATCGAAGAGTTCCCCGTGCCGGCTCTTCACCATC
CCGTTTTCCAGCAAGAGTCGTTCACCAGACAGGTGTTATGGAAGCTGCTGAAGGTTGTGAAATTCGGAGA
AGTGATTTCTTACTCTCACTTAGCAGCCCTGGCAGGCAACCCCGCAGCCACGGCAGCAGTGAAGACGGCA
CTGAGTGGCAATCCTGTCCCTATCCTGATCCCGTGCCACAGAGTGGTCCAGGGGGATTTGGATGTGGGCG
GTTACGAGGGTGGACTGGCCGTGAAGGAATGGCTTCTGGCCCATGAAGGCCACCGGTTGGGGAAGCCAGG
CTTGGGATTCGAACTGGAGGTGCTGTTCCAGGGCCCCGGTACCGCCATCACAAGTTTGTACAAAAAAGCA
GGCACCATGTTTCCGGTAGCCCCTAAACCCCAGGATTCCAGTCAACCATCAGACAGACTCATGACTGAAA
AACAGCAGGAAGAAGCAGAATGGGAAAGCATAAATGTGCTATTGATGATGCATGGCTTAAAACCTTTGTC
TCTAGTCAAAAGAACAGATCTCAAAGATCTCATCATTTTTGACAAACAGTCATCACAAAGGATGAGACAG
AATTTGAAATTGTTGGTGGAAGAAACATCATGTCAACAGAACATGATACAGGAGCTTATAGAAACTAATC
AACAGCTTAGAAATGAACTTCAGCTAGAGCAAAGCCGAGCAGCCAATCAAGAACAACGAGCTAATGACTT
GGAACAAATTATGGAAAGTGTGAAATCCAAAATTGGTGAATTGGAGGATGAATCACTAAATAGGGCTTGC
CACCAACAGAATAAAATAAAAGATCTTCAAAAGGAGCAGAAAACTTTGCAGGTGAAGTGCCAGCATTATA
AGAAAAAACGAACGGAGCAAGAAGAAACTATTGCTTCTTTGCAAATGGAAGTCTGTAGATTAAAAAAGGA
GGAAGAAGATCGCATTGTCACTCAAAACAGAGTGTTTGCCTATCTGTGCAAAAGAGTTCCTCATACCGTC
TTGGATAGACAGTTGCTTTGTCTAATTGATTACTATGAATCTAAAATTAGAAAAATTCATACACAAAGGC
AATATAAAGAAGATGAAAGTCAGTCAGAAGAAGAAAACGACTACAGAAATCTGGATGCCTCACCAACTTA
TAAAGGCCTTTTAATGTCATTACAGAATCAACTCAAGGAATCAAAATCTAAGATTGATGCACTTTCAAGT
GAAAAGCTGAACCTCCAAAAAGATTTGGAAACCAGGCCTACGCAGCATGAATTAAGACTTTATAAACAGC
AGGTGAAGAAGCTGGAAAAAGCCCTTAAGAAAAACGTCAAATTACAGGAGCTTATTAATCATAAGAAGGC
TGAGGACACAGAGAAGAAAGATGAGCCCAGCAAATATAATCAGCAACAGGCCCTAATTGACCAGAGATAC
TTTCAGGTGCTGTGTAGCATCAATTCAATTATCCACAATCCAAGAGCTCCAGTAATAATTTATAAACAGA
CCAAAGGGGGAGTCCAAAATTTTAATAAAGATCTTGTTCAAGATTGTGGATTTGAGCATCTTGTTCCTGT
AATAGAAATGTGGGCAGATCAACTGACATCCTTAAAGGATTTGTATAAGTCCTTGAAAACACTATCTGCA
GAACTGGTACCTTGGCTTAATTTGAAGAAGCAGGATGAAAATGAAGGTATCAAAGTTGAAGATTTGTTGT
TTATAGTAGATACTATGCTGGAAGAAGTTGAAAATAAGGAAAAGGACAGCAATATGCCACACTTTCAAAC
TTTGCAAGCTATTGTTTCTCACTTCCAAAAGTTATTTGATGTGCCTTCTTTAAATGGAGTCTATCCCCGA
ATGAATGAAGTTTATACTAGGCTTGGAGAAATGAACAATGCTGTGAGAAACCTCCAAGAACTCTTAGAAT
TAGATAGTTCATCCTCATTGTGTGTGCTAGTAAGCACTGTTGGAAAACTCTGTAGGCTGATTAATGAAGA
TGTGAATGAGCAGGTTATGCAGGTATTAGGACCTGAAGACCTCCAGAGCATTATCTACAAATTGGAAGAA
CACGAGGAATTTTTCCCAGCATTTCAGGCATTTACTAATGATCTACTTGAAATCTTAGAAATTGATGACT
TGGATGCCATTGTACCTGCAGTAAAGAAATTAAAAGTACTTTCATACTAGAACCCAGCTTTC
Features (pLannotate 1.2.2; 30 found; start..end, strand, type, name):
    433..1990    -  rep_origin     oriP (fragment): Epstein-Barr virus oriP replication origin (Yates et al., 2000)
   2103..2321    -  CDS            gL (fragment): GL_EBVB9 - Experimental evidence at protein level: Swiss-Prot protein existence level 1. The heterodimer glycoprotein H-glycoprotein L is required for the fusion of viral and plasma membranes leading to virus entry into the host cell. Acts as a functional inhibitor of gH and maintains gH in an inhibited form. Upon binding to host integrins, gL dissociates from gH leading to activation of the viral fusion glycoproteins gB and gH. Fusion of EBV with B-lymphocytes requires the additional receptor- binding protein gp42, which forms a complex with gH/gL. The heterodimer gH/gL targets also host EPHA
   2404..4329    -  CDS            EBNA1: Epstein-Barr nuclear antigen 1, also known as EBNA-1 crucial for latent viral infection, and for episomal amplification of vectors containing the oriP origin (Okita et al., 2013)
   4367..4711    -  CDS            BRRF2_EBVB9 (fragment): Protein inferred from homology: Swiss-Prot protein existence level 3. From Epstein-Barr virus (strain B95-8) (HHV-4) (Human herpesvirus 4).
   4714..4737    -  promoter       tet promoter (fragment): E. coli promoter for tetracycline efflux protein gene
   4850..4954    +  promoter       AmpR promoter: bla
   4955..5815    +  CDS            AmpR: β-lactamase; bla; confers resistance to ampicillin, carbenicillin, and related antibiotics
   5986..6574    +  rep_origin     ori: high-copy-number ColE1/pMB1/pBR322/pUC origin of replication
   6620..6743    -  CDS            TcR (fragment): tetracycline efflux protein; tet; confers resistance to tetracycline
   6781..7078    +  promoter       SV40 promoter: SV40 enhancer and early promoter
   7155..7754    +  CDS            PuroR: puromycin N-acetyltransferase; pac from Streptomyces alboniger; confers resistance to puromycin
   7845..7979    +  polyA_signal   SV40 poly(A) signal: SV40 polyadenylation signal
   8101..8153    -  misc_feature   bom (fragment): basis of mobility region from pBR322
   8284..8377    +  ncRNA          Retro dr1: Accession: RF00214 - Retrovirus direct repeat 1 (dr1)
   8413..8674    +  promoter       RSV promoter: Rous sarcoma virus enhancer/promoter
   8700..8760    +  promoter       SV40 promoter (fragment): SV40 early promoter
   8791..9363    +  intron         β-globin intron: intron from rabbit β-globin gene
   9418..9436    +  promoter       T7 promoter: promoter for bacteriophage T7 RNA polymerase
   9447..10067   +  CDS            tetR: TETR2_ECOLX - Experimental evidence at protein level: Swiss-Prot protein existence level 1. TetR is the repressor of the tetracycline resistance element; its N-terminal region forms a helix-turn-helix structure and binds DNA. Binding of tetracycline to TetR reduces the repressor affinity for the tetracycline resistance gene (tetA) promoter operator sites. From Escherichia coli.
  10109..10230   +  polyA_signal   SV40 poly(A) signal: SV40 polyadenylation signal
  10285..10664   +  enhancer       CMV enhancer: human cytomegalovirus immediate early enhancer
  10665..10868   +  promoter       CMV promoter: human cytomegalovirus (CMV) immediate early promoter
  10870..10889   +  promoter       PLtetO-1 promoter (fragment): modified phage lambda PL promoter with tet operator sites (Lutz and Bujard, 1997)
  10891..10910   +  promoter       PLtetO-1 promoter (fragment): modified phage lambda PL promoter with tet operator sites (Lutz and Bujard, 1997)
  10918..10951   +  promoter       TRE3GV promoter (fragment): 3rd-generation Tet-responsive promoter that can be activated by binding of Tet-On® 3G, optimized for retroviral and lentiviral vectors
  11067..11084   +  CDS            9xHis (fragment): 9xHis affinity tag
  11085..11627   +  CDS            MGMT (fragment): MGMT_HUMAN - Experimental evidence at protein level: Swiss-Prot protein existence level 1. Involved in the cellular defense against the biological effects of O6-methylguanine (O6-MeG) and O4-methylthymine (O4-MeT) in DNA. Repairs the methylated nucleobase in DNA by stoichiometrically transferring the methyl group to a cysteine residue in the enzyme. This is a suicide reaction: the enzyme is irreversibly inactivated. From Homo sapiens (Human).
  11671..11691   +  protein_bind   attB1: mutant version of attB; core recombination site for the Gateway® BP reaction BP Clonase™
  11697..13487   +  CDS            CEP70: CEP70_HUMAN - Also known as BITE. Experimental evidence at protein level: Swiss-Prot protein existence level 1. Plays a role in the organization of both preexisting and nascent microtubules in interphase cells. During mitosis, required for the organization and orientation of the mitotic spindle. From Homo sapiens (Human).
  13492..14      -  protein_bind   attB2 (across the origin): mutant version of attB; recombination site for the Gateway® BP reaction BP Clonase™
