[The description below was written by a language model from this plasmid's Addgene catalogue record and pLannotate feature annotations shown in this document.]
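Description:
pEBTetD-SNAP-Cep70 is a mammalian expression plasmid built on the pEBTetD backbone, an Epstein-Barr virus-derived episomal vector with built-in tetracycline regulation. It carries oriP together with the EBNA1 coding sequence, which allow the plasmid to replicate and be retained extrachromosomally in suitable mammalian cells, and an SV40 promoter-driven puromycin N-acetyltransferase cassette for selecting transfected cells. In E. coli it is propagated through a high-copy ColE1/pUC-type origin with ampicillin resistance. Short fragments of EBV genes and of the pBR322 tetracycline resistance region are backbone remnants.

The payload is human CEP70, a centrosomal protein involved in microtubule and spindle organization, fused at its N-terminus to SNAP-tag. The annotation software labels the SNAP-tag as an MGMT fragment because it is an engineered derivative of human O6-alkylguanine-DNA alkyltransferase that reacts covalently with benzylguanine substrates. The record lists FLAG and His tags upstream of the fusion, although only the His tag is annotated. CEP70 was introduced by Gateway cloning and is flanked by attB1 and attB2. Expression comes from a CMV enhancer/promoter carrying two tet operators (CMV-TetO2). A separate cassette on the same plasmid, with an RSV promoter, β-globin intron and SV40 poly(A), expresses TetR, so transcription is repressed until tetracycline or doxycycline is added. No poly(A) signal is annotated downstream of the insert, consistent with the depositor's note that a polyadenylation deletion gives low protein levels. The sequenced plasmid is about 120 nt shorter than the depositor's sequence, with the difference falling in oriP. The associated publication used chemical crosslinking to study centrosomal protein complexes.
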