Addgene plasmid #136822: pEBTetD-SNAP-Cep70
Purpose: Mammalian expression of the centrosomal protein Cep70 N-terminally fused to SNAP-tag
Depositing lab: Kai Johnsson. Depositing organization: Swiss Federal Institute of Technology (EPFL). Publication: Selective chemical crosslinking reveals a Cep57-Cep63-Cep152 centrosomal complex. Lukinavicius G, Lavogina D, Orpinell M, Umezawa K, Reymond L, Garin N, Gonczy P, Johnsson K. Curr Biol. 2013 Feb 4;23(3):265-70. doi: 10.1016/j.cub.2012.12.030. Epub 2013 Jan 17. PubMed 23333316.
Backbone
  Vector backbone: pEBTetD
  Backbone size w/o insert (bp): 10958
  Vector type: Mammalian Expression
  Selectable markers: Puromycin
Growth in bacteria
  Bacterial resistance: Ampicillin, 100 μg/mL
  Growth temperature: 37°C
  Growth strain: DH5alpha
  Copy number: High Copy
Gene/Insert
  Gene/Insert name: SNAP-Cep70
  Species: H. sapiens (human), Synthetic
  Insert size (bp): 2667
  Entrez Gene: CEP70 (a.k.a. BITE)
  Promoter: CMV-TetO2
  Tag / fusion protein: FLAG-tag / His-tag (N terminal on insert)
  Cloning method: Gateway Cloning
  Sequencing primers: 5′ CMV_Fwd
Terms and licenses: Academic/Nonprofit Terms; Industry Terms: Not Available to Industry
Depositor comments: PolyAdenylation RNA deletion - low protein expression level
How to cite: pEBTetD-SNAP-Cep70 was a gift from Kai Johnsson (Addgene plasmid # 136822 ; http://n2t.net/addgene:136822 ; RRID:Addgene_136822)
