>Addgene plasmid #136822 | pEBTetD-SNAP-Cep70 | depositor partial sequence | sequence record 264077 | Insert
ATGGGCGGTAGGCGTGTACGGTGGGAGGTCTATATAAGCAGAGCTCTCCCTATCAGTGATAGAGATCTCC
CTATCAGTGATAGAGATCGTCGACGAGCTCGTTTAGTGAACCGTCAGATCGCCTGGAGACGCCATCCACG
CTGTTTTGACCTCCATAGAAGACACCGGGACCGATCCAGCCTCCGGACTCTAGCGTTTAAACTTAAGCTT
ACCACCATGGATTATAAAGACGATGATGACAAGCACCACCACCACCACCACGACAAGGATTGTGAAATGA
AACGCACCACACTGGACAGCCCTTTGGGGAAGCTGGAGCTGTCTGGTTGTGAGCAGGGTCTGCACGAAAT
AATTTTTCTGGGCAAGGGGACGTCTGCAGCTGATGCCGTGGAGGTCCCAGCCCCCGCTGCGGTTCTCGGA
GGTCCGGAGCCCCTGATGCAGGCTACAGCCTGGCTGAATGCCTATTTCCACCAGCCCGAGGCTATCGAAG
AGTTCCCCGTGCCGGCTCTTCACCATCCCGTTTTCCAGCAAGAGTCGTTCACCAGACAGGTGTTATGGAA
GCTGCTGAAGGTTGTGAAATTCGGAGAAGTGATTTCTTACTCTCACTTAGCAGCCCTGGCAGGCAACCCC
GCAGCCACGGCAGCAGTGAAGACGGCACTGAGTGGCAATCCTGTCCCTATCCTGATCCCGTGCCACAGAG
TGGTCCAGGGGGATTTGGATGTGGGCGGTTACGAGGGTGGACTGGCCGTGAAGGAATGGCTTCTGGCCCA
TGAAGGCCACCGGTTGGGGAAGCCAGGCTTGGGATTCGAACTGGAGGTGCTGTTCCAGGGCCCCGGTACC
GCCATCACAAGTTTGTACAAAAAAGCAGGCACCATGTTTCCGGTAGCCCCTAAACCCCAGGATTCCAGTC
AACCATCAGACAGACTCATGACTGAAAAACAGCAGGAAGAAGCAGAATGGGAAAGCATAAATGTGCTATT
GATGATGCATGGCTTAAAACCTTTGTCTCTAGTCAAAAGAACAGATCTCAAAGATCTCATCATTTTTGAC
AAACAGTCATCACAAAGGATGAGACAGAATTTGAAATTGTTGGTGGAAGAAACATCATGTCAACAGAACA
TGATACAGGAGCTTATAGAAACTAATCAACAGCTTAGAAATGAACTTCAGCTAGAGCAAAGCCGAGCAGC
CAATCAAGAACAACGAGCTAATGACTTGGAACAAATTATGGAAAGTGTGAAATCCAAAATTGGTGAATTG
GAGGATGAATCACTAAATAGGGCTTGCCACCAACAGAATAAAATAAAAGATCTTCAAAAGGAGCAGAAAA
CTTTGCAGGTGAAGTGCCAGCATTATAAGAAAAAACGAACGGAGCAAGAAGAAACTATTGCTTCTTTGCA
AATGGAAGTCTGTAGATTAAAAAAGGAGGAAGAAGATCGCATTGTCACTCAAAACAGAGTGTTTGCCTAT
CTGTGCAAAAGAGTTCCTCATACCGTCTTGGATAGACAGTTGCTTTGTCTAATTGATTACTATGAATCTA
AAATTAGAAAAATTCATACACAAAGGCAATATAAAGAAGATGAAAGTCAGTCAGAAGAAGAAAACGACTA
CAGAAATCTGGATGCCTCACCAACTTATAAAGGCCTTTTAATGTCATTACAGAATCAACTCAAGGAATCA
AAATCTAAGATTGATGCACTTTCAAGTGAAAAGCTGAACCTCCAAAAAGATTTGGAAACCAGGCCTACGC
AGCATGAATTAAGACTTTATAAACAGCAGGTGAAGAAGCTGGAAAAAGCCCTTAAGAAAAACGTCAAATT
ACAGGAGCTTATTAATCATAAGAAGGCTGAGGACACAGAGAAGAAAGATGAGCCCAGCAAATATAATCAG
CAACAGGCCCTAATTGACCAGAGATACTTTCAGGTGCTGTGTAGCATCAATTCAATTATCCACAATCCAA
GAGCTCCAGTAATAATTTATAAACAGACCAAAGGGGGAGTCCAAAATTTTAATAAAGATCTTGTTCAAGA
TTGTGGATTTGAGCATCTTGTTCCTGTAATAGAAATGTGGGCAGATCAACTGACATCCTTAAAGGATTTG
TATAAGTCCTTGAAAACACTATCTGCAGAACTGGTACCTTGGCTTAATTTGAAGAAGCAGGATGAAAATG
AAGGTATCAAAGTTGAAGATTTGTTGTTTATAGTAGATACTATGCTGGAAGAAGTTGAAAATAAGGAAAA
GGACAGCAATATGCCACACTTTCAAACTTTGCAAGCTATTGTTTCTCACTTCCAAAAGTTATTTGATGTG
CCTTCTTTAAATGGAGTCTATCCCCGAATGAATGAAGTTTATACTAGGCTTGGAGAAATGAACAATGCTG
TGAGAAACCTCCAAGAACTCTTAGAATTAGATAGTTCATCCTCATTGTGTGTGCTAGTAAGCACTGTTGG
AAAACTCTGTAGGCTGATTAATGAAGATGTGAATGAGCAGGTTATGCAGGTATTAGGACCTGAAGACCTC
CAGAGCATTATCTACAAATTGGAAGAACACGAGGAATTTTTCCCAGCATTTCAGGCATTTACTAATGATC
TACTTGAAATCTTAGAAATTGATGACTTGGATGCCATTGTACCTGCAGTAAAGAAATTAAAAGTACTTTC
ATACTAG
